>Addgene plasmid #200229 | mAMCase_CatD_6xHis_pcDNA3.1 | addgene full sequence | sequence record 407988 | Addgene NGS Result
GATCGGGAGATCTCCCGATCCCCTATGGTGCACTCTCAGTACAATCTGCTCTGATGCCGCATAGTTAAGC
CAGTATCTGCTCCCTGCTTGTGTGTTGGAGGTCGCTGAGTAGTGCGCGAGCAAAATTTAAGCTACAACAA
GGCAAGGCTTGACCGACAATTGCATGAAGAATCTGCTTAGGGTTAGGCGTTTTGCGCTGCTTCGCGATGT
ACGGGCCAGATATACGCGTTGACATTGATTATTGACTAGTTATTAATAGTAATCAATTACGGGGTCATTA
GTTCATAGCCCATATATGGAGTTCCGCGTTACATAACTTACGGTAAATGGCCCGCCTGGCTGACCGCCCA
ACGACCCCCGCCCATTGACGTCAATAATGACGTATGTTCCCATAGTAACGCCAATAGGGACTTTCCATTG
ACGTCAATGGGTGGAGTATTTACGGTAAACTGCCCACTTGGCAGTACATCAAGTGTATCATATGCCAAGT
ACGCCCCCTATTGACGTCAATGACGGTAAATGGCCCGCCTGGCATTATGCCCAGTACATGACCTTATGGG
ACTTTCCTACTTGGCAGTACATCTACGTATTAGTCATCGCTATTACCATGGTGATGCGGTTTTGGCAGTA
CATCAATGGGCGTGGATAGCGGTTTGACTCACGGGGATTTCCAAGTCTCCACCCCATTGACGTCAATGGG
AGTTTGTTTTGGCACCAAAATCAACGGGACTTTCCAAAATGTCGTAACAACTCCGCCCCATTGACGCAAA
TGGGCGGTAGGCGTGTACGGTGGGAGGTCTATATAAGCAGAGCTCTCTGGCTAACTAGAGAACCCACTGC
TTACTGGCTTATCGAAATTAATACGACTCACTATAGGGAGACCCAAGCTGGCTAGCGTTTAAACTTAAGC
TTGGTACCATGGCTAAACTGCTGCTGGTCACTGGTCTGGCACTGCTGCTGAACGCACAGCTGGGGTCTGC
TTACAACCTGATTTGCTACTTCACCAACTGGGCTCAGTACAGGCCTGGCCTGGGCTCCTTCAAGCCAGAC
GACATCAATCCTTGCCTGTGCACCCACCTGATCTACGCCTTTGCTGGCATGCAGAACAATGAGATCACCA
CAATCGAGTGGAACGATGTGACCCTGTATAAGGCTTTCAATGACCTGAAGAACAGGAACTCCAAGCTGAA
GACACTGCTGGCCATCGGAGGATGGAACTTCGGCACCGCTCCTTTTACCACAATGGTGAGCACATCTCAG
AATAGACAGACCTTTATCACAAGCGTGATCAAGTTCCTGCGCCAGTACGGCTTTGATGGCCTGGACCTGG
ATTGGGAGTATCCAGGCAGCAGAGGCTCTCCCCCTCAGGACAAGCATCTGTTCACCGTGCTGGTGAAGGA
GATGCGCGAGGCCTTTGAGCAGGAGGCTATCGAGTCTAACAGGCCAAGGCTGATGGTGACAGCTGCTGTG
GCTGGAGGCATCTCTAATATCCAGGCTGGCTACGAGATCCCCGAGCTGTCCAAGTATCTGGATTTCATCC
ACGTGATGACCTACGACCTGCATGGCTCCTGGGAGGGCTATACAGGCGAGAACAGCCCACTGTACAAGTA
TCCCACCGAGACAGGCTCCAACGCCTACCTGAATGTGGATTACGTGATGAATTATTGGAAGAACAATGGC
GCCCCTGCTGAGAAGCTGATCGTGGGCTTCCCTGAGTATGGCCACACCTTTATCCTGAGAAACCCTTCTG
ATAATGGCATCGGCGCCCCAACCTCCGGCGACGGACCTGCTGGACCATACACAAGGCAGGCCGGCTTCTG
GGCTTACTATGAGATTTGCACCTTTCTGCGGAGCGGAGCTACAGAAGTGTGGGATGCTTCTCAGGAGGTG
CCATACGCCTATAAGGCTAACGAGTGGCTGGGCTATGACAATATCAAGTCCTTCAGCGTGAAGGCTCAGT
GGCTGAAGCAGAACAATTTTGGCGGCGCCATGATCTGGGCTATCGATCTGGACGATTTCACCGGCAGCTT
TTGTGACCAGGGCAAGTTCCCCCTGACCTCCACACTGAACAAGGCCCTGGGCATCAGCACCCATCACCAT
CATCACCATTGATCTAGATCTAGAGGGCCCGTTTAAACCCGCTGATCAGCCTCGACTGTGCCTTCTAGTT
GCCAGCCATCTGTTGTTTGCCCCTCCCCCGTGCCTTCCTTGACCCTGGAAGGTGCCACTCCCACTGTCCT
TTCCTAATAAAATGAGGAAATTGCATCGCATTGTCTGAGTAGGTGTCATTCTATTCTGGGGGGTGGGGTG
GGGCAGGACAGCAAGGGGGAGGATTGGGAAGACAATAGCAGGCATGCTGGGGATGCGGTGGGCTCTATGG
CTTCTGAGGCGGAAAGAACCAGCTGGGGCTCTAGGGGGTATCCCC
[124 nt withheld, positions 2426-2549]
C
[91 nt withheld, positions 2551-2641]
A
[49 nt withheld, positions 2643-2691]
CCTTTGACGTTGGAGTCCACGTTCTTT
[37 nt withheld, positions 2719-2755]
ACCCTATCTCGGTCTATTCTTTTGATTTATAAGGGATTTTGCCGATTTCGGCCTATTGGTTAAAAAATGA
GCTGATTTAACAAAAATTTAACGCGAATTAATTCTGTGGAATGTGTGTCAGTTAGGGTGTGGAAAGTCCC
CAGGCTCCCCAGCAGGCAGAAGTATGCAAAGCATGCATCTCAATTAGTCAGCAACCAGGTGTGGAAAGTC
CCCAGGCTCCCCAGCAGGCAGAAGTATGCAAAGCATGCATCTCAATTAGTCAGCAACCATAGTCCCGCCC
CTAACTCCGCCCATCCCGCCCCTAACTCCGCCCAGTTCCGCCCATTCTCCGCCCCATGGCTGACTAATTT
TTTTTATTTATGCAGAGGCCGAGGCCGCCTCTGCCTCTGAGCTATTCCAGAAGTAGTGAGGAGGCTTTTT
TGGAGGCCTAGGCTTTTGCAAAAAGCTCCCGGGAGCTTGTATATCCATTTTCGGATCTGATCAAGAGACA
GGATGAGGATCGTTTCGCATGATTGAACAAGATGGATTGCACGCAGGTTCTCCGGCCGCTTGGGTGGAGA
GGCTATTCGGCTATGACTGGGCACAACAGACAATCGGCTGCTCTGATGCCGCCGTGTTCCGGCTGTCAGC
GCAGGGGCGCCCGGTTCTTTTTGTCAAGACCGACCTGTCCGGTGCCCTGAATGAACTGCAGGACGAGGCA
GCGCGGCTATCGTGGCTGGCCACGACGGGCGTTCCTTGCGCAGCTGTGCTCGACGTTGTCACTGAAGCGG
GAAGGGACTGGCTGCTATTGGGCGAAGTGCCGGGGCAGGATCTCCTGTCATCTCACCTTGCTCCTGCCGA
GAAAGTATCCATCATGGCTGATGCAATGCGGCGGCTGCATACGCTTGATCCGGCTACCTGCCCATTCGAC
CACCAAGCGAAACATCGCATCGAGCGAGCACGTACTCGGATGGAAGCCGGTCTTGTCGATCAGGATGATC
TGGACGAAGAGCATCAGGGGCTCGCGCCAGCCGAACTGTTCGCCAGGCTCAAGGCGCGCATGCCCGACGG
CGAGGATCTCGTCGTGACCCATGGCGATGCCTGCTTGCCGAATATCATGGTGGAAAATGGCCGCTTTTCT
GGATTCATCGACTGTGGCCGGCTGGGTGTGGCGGACCGCTATCAGGACATAGCGTTGGCTACCCGTGATA
TTGCTGAAGAGCTTGGCGGCGAATGGGCTGACCGCTTCCTCGTGCTTTACGGTATCGCCGCTCCCGATTC
GCAGCGCATCGCCTTCTATCGCCTTCTTGACGAGTTCTTCTGAGCGGGACTCTGGGGTTCGAAATGACCG
ACCAAGCGACGCCCAACCTGCCATCACGAGATTTCGATTCCACCGCCGCCTTCTATGAAAGGTTGGGCTT
CGGAATCGTTTTCCGGGACGCCGGCTGGATGATCCTCCAGCGCGGGGATCTCATGCTGGAGTTCTTCGCC
CACCCCAACTTGTTTATTGCAGCTTATAATGGTTACAAATAAAGCAATAGCATCACAAATTTCACAAATA
AAGCATTTTTTTCACTGCATTCTAGTTGTGGTTTGTCCAAACTCATCAATGTATCTTATCATGTCTGTAT
ACCGTCGACCTCTAGCTAGAGCTTGGCGTAATCATGGTCATAGCTGTTTCCTGTGTGAAATTGTTATCCG
CTCACAATTCCACACAACATACGAGCCGGAAGCATAAAGTGTAAAGCCTGGGGTGCCTAATGAGTGAGCT
AACTCACATTAATTGCGTTGCGCTCACTGCCCGCTTTCCAGTCGGGAAACCTGTCGTGCCAGCTGCATTA
ATGAATCGGCCAACGCGCGGGGAGAGGCGGTTTGCGTATTGGGCGCTCTTCCGCTTCCTCGCTCACTGAC
TCGCTGCGCTCGGTCGTTCGGCTGCGGCGAGCGGTATCAGCTCACTCAAAGGCGGTAATACGGTTATCCA
CAGAATCAGGGGATAACGCAGGAAAGAACATGTGAGCAAAAGGCCAGCAAAAGGCCAGGAACCGTAAAAA
GGCCGCGTTGCTGGCGTTTTTCCATAGGCTCCGCCCCCCTGACGAGCATCACAAAAATCGACGCTCAAGT
CAGAGGTGGCGAAACCCGACAGGACTATAAAGATACCAGGCGTTTCCCCCTGGAAGCTCCCTCGTGCGCT
CTCCTGTTCCGACCCTGCCGCTTACCGGATACCTGTCCGCCTTTCTCCCTTCGGGAAGCGTGGCGCTTTC
TCATAGCTCACGCTGTAGGTATCTCAGTTCGGTGTAGGTCGTTCGCTCCAAGCTGGGCTGTGTGCACGAA
CCCCCCGTTCAGCCCGACCGCTGCGCCTTATCCGGTAACTATCGTCTTGAGTCCAACCCGGTAAGACACG
ACTTATCGCCACTGGCAGCAGCCACTGGTAACAGGATTAGCAGAGCGAGGTATGTAGGCGGTGCTACAGA
GTTCTTGAAGTGGTGGCCTAACTACGGCTACACTAGAAGAACAGTATTTGGTATCTGCGCTCTGCTGAAG
CCAGTTACCTTCGGAAAAAGAGTTGGTAGCTCTTGATCCGGCAAACAAACCACCGCTGGTAGCGGTGGTT
TTTTTGTTTGCAAGCAGCAGATTACGCGCAGAAAAAAAGGATCTCAAGAAGATCCTTTGATCTTTTCTAC
GGGGTCTGACGCTCAGTGGAACGAAAACTCACGTTAAGGGATTTTGGTCATGAGATTATCAAAAAGGATC
TTCACCTAGATCCTTTTAAATTAAAAATGAAGTTTTAAATCAATCTAAAGTATATATGAGTAAACTTGGT
CTGACAGTTACCAATGCTTAATCAGTGAGGCACCTATCTCAGCGATCTGTCTATTTCGTTCATCCATAGT
TGCCTGACTCCCCGTCGTGTAGATAACTACGATACGGGAGGGCTTACCATCTGGCCCCAGTGCTGCAATG
ATACCGCGAGACCCACGCTCACCGGCTCCAGATTTATCAGCAATAAACCAGCCAGCCGGAAGGGCCGAGC
GCAGAAGTGGTCCTGCAACTTTATCCGCCTCCATCCAGTCTATTAATTGTTGCCGGGAAGCTAGAGTAAG
TAGTTCGCCAGTTAATAGTTTGCGCAACGTTGTTGCCATTGCTACAGGCATCGTGGTGTCACGCTCGTCG
TTTGGTATGGCTTCATTCAGCTCCGGTTCCCAACGATCAAGGCGAGTTACATGATCCCCCATGTTGTGCA
AAAAAGCGGTTAGCTCCTTCGGTCCTCCGATCGTTGTCAGAAGTAAGTTGGCCGCAGTGTTATCACTCAT
GGTTATGGCAGCACTGCATAATTCTCTTACTGTCATGCCATCCGTAAGATGCTTTTCTGTGACTGGTGAG
TACTCAACCAAGTCATTCTGAGAATAGTGTATGCGGCGACCGAGTTGCTCTTGCCCGGCGTCAATACGGG
ATAATACCGCGCCACATAGCAGAACTTTAAAAGTGCTCATCATTGGAAAACGTTCTTCGGGGCGAAAACT
CTCAAGGATCTTACCGCTGTTGAGATCCAGTTCGATGTAACCCACTCGTGCACCCAACTGATCTTCAGCA
TCTTTTACTTTCACCAGCGTTTCTGGGTGAGCAAAAACAGGAAGGCAAAATGCCGCAAAAAAGGGAATAA
GGGCGACACGGAAATGTTGAATACTCATACTCTTCCTTTTTCAATATTATTGAAGCATTTATCAGGGTTA
TTGTCTCATGAGCGGATACATATTTGAATGTATTTAGAAAAATAAACAAATAGGGGTTCCGCGCACATTT
CCCCGAAAAGTGCCACCTGACGTCGACG
Features (pLannotate 1.2.2; 20 found; start..end, strand, type, name):
     24..76      -  misc_feature   bom (fragment): basis of mobility region from pBR322
    231..610     +  enhancer       CMV enhancer: human cytomegalovirus immediate early enhancer
    611..814     +  promoter       CMV promoter: human cytomegalovirus (CMV) immediate early promoter
    810..843     +  LTR            5' LTR (truncated) (fragment): truncated 5' long terminal repeat (LTR) from HIV-1
    859..877     +  promoter       T7 promoter: promoter for bacteriophage T7 RNA polymerase
    919..2091    +  CDS            Chia (fragment): CHIA_MOUSE - Also known as Chia1. Experimental evidence at protein level: Swiss-Prot protein existence level 1. Degrades chitin and chitotriose. May participate in the defense against nematodes, fungi and other pathogens. Plays a role in T-helper cell type 2 (Th2) immune response. Contributes to the response to IL-13 and inflammation in response to IL-13. Stimulates chemokine production by pulmonary epithelial cells. Protects lung epithelial cells against apoptosis and promotes phosphorylation of AKT1. Its function in the inflammatory response and in protecting cells against apoptosis is inhib
   2156..2380    +  polyA_signal   bGH poly(A) signal: bovine growth hormone polyadenylation signal
   2384..2405    +  promoter       SV40 promoter (fragment): SV40 enhancer and early promoter
   2426..2854    +  rep_origin     f1 ori (sequence partly withheld): f1 bacteriophage origin of replication; arrow indicates direction of (+) strand synthesis
   2868..3197    +  promoter       SV40 promoter: SV40 enhancer and early promoter
   3264..4055    +  CDS            neo: KKA2_KLEPN - Also known as kan, nptII. Experimental evidence at protein level: Swiss-Prot protein existence level 1. Resistance to kanamycin, neomycin, paromomycin, ribostamycin, butirosin and gentamicin B. From Klebsiella pneumoniae.
   4079..4237    +  CDS            ble (fragment): BLE_KLEPN - Experimental evidence at protein level: Swiss-Prot protein existence level 1. Binding protein with a strong affinity to the bleomycin family of antibiotics. Binds to CL990; an antimitotic-antibiotic compound. From Klebsiella pneumoniae.
   4232..4353    +  polyA_signal   SV40 poly(A) signal: SV40 polyadenylation signal
   4426..4442    -  protein_bind   lac operator: The lac repressor binds to the lac operator to inhibit transcription in E. coli. This inhibition can be relieved by adding lactose or isopropyl-β-D-thiogalactopyranoside (IPTG). lac repressor encoded by lacI
   4450..4480    -  promoter       lac promoter: promoter for the E. coli lac operon
   4495..4516    -  protein_bind   CAP binding site: CAP binding activates transcription in the presence of cAMP. E. coli catabolite activator protein
   4529..4621    -  CDS            lacI (fragment): lac repressor; lacI; The lac repressor binds to the lac operator to inhibit transcription in E. coli. This inhibition can be relieved by adding lactose or isopropyl-β-D-thiogalactopyranoside (IPTG).
   4804..5392    -  rep_origin     ori: high-copy-number ColE1/pMB1/pBR322/pUC origin of replication
   5563..6423    -  CDS            AmpR: β-lactamase; bla; confers resistance to ampicillin, carbenicillin, and related antibiotics
   6424..6528    -  promoter       AmpR promoter: bla
