[The description below was written by a language model from this plasmid's Addgene catalogue record and pLannotate feature annotations shown in this document.]
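Description:
mAMCase_CatD_6xHis_pcDNA3.1 is a mammalian expression plasmid built on the pcDNA3.1 backbone for producing the catalytic domain of mouse acidic mammalian chitinase (AMCase, gene Chia1). It is maintained in E. coli at high copy through a ColE1/pUC-type origin and selected with ampicillin via the β-lactamase gene and its own promoter. For mammalian cells it carries a neomycin phosphotransferase cassette driven by the SV40 enhancer/early promoter and terminated by an SV40 polyadenylation signal, allowing G418 selection of stable transfectants. An f1 origin is also present. The remaining small annotations (lac promoter/operator region, bom, ble, lacI and HIV LTR fragments) are short backbone remnants or partial matches with no evident role in the construct's function.

The payload lies between the KpnI and NotI sites, both of which are retained. The human CMV immediate-early enhancer and promoter drive transcription of the Chia coding fragment of roughly 1.2 kb, which ends at the bovine growth hormone polyadenylation signal. A T7 promoter upstream of the insert could support in vitro transcription. The catalogue entry records a C-terminal 6xHis tag for affinity purification, although the feature table does not annotate it separately, and it lists an S354F change in the insert. Part of the plasmid derives from a commercially synthesised construct. The sequenced record is slightly shorter than the listed total size (6,563 versus 6,576 bp). The associated work concerns structural characterisation of ligand binding and the pH-dependent enzymatic activity of mouse AMCase, consistent with use of this plasmid to express and purify the recombinant catalytic domain from mammalian cells.
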