Addgene plasmid #200229: mAMCase_CatD_6xHis_pcDNA3.1
Purpose: Expresses mouse Acidic Mammalian Chitinase catalytic domain with C-terminal 6xHis tag in pcDNA 3.1 vector
Depositing lab: James S Fraser. Depositing organization: University of California, San Francisco (UCSF). Publication: Structural characterization of ligand binding and pH-specific enzymatic activity of mouse Acidic Mammalian Chitinase. Diaz RE, Ecker AK, Correy GJ, Asthana P, Young ID, Faust B, Thompson MC, Seiple IB, Van Dyken S, Locksley RM, Fraser JS. Elife. 2024 Jun 17;12:RP89918. doi: 10.7554/eLife.89918. PubMed 38884443.
Backbone
  Vector backbone: pcDNA3.1
  Backbone size w/o insert (bp): 5382
  Total vector size (bp): 6576
  Vector type: Mammalian Expression
  Selectable markers: Neomycin (select with G418)
Growth in bacteria
  Bacterial resistance: Ampicillin, 100 μg/mL
  Growth temperature: 37°C
  Growth strain: DH5alpha
  Copy number: High Copy
Gene/Insert
  Gene/Insert name: Acidic Mammalian Chitinase (alt name: mAMCase)
  Species: M. musculus (mouse)
  Mutation: S354F
  GenBank ID: NC_000069.7
  Entrez Gene: Chia1 (a.k.a. 2200003E03Rik, AMCase, Chia, YNL)
  Promoter: CMV
  Tag / fusion protein: 6xHis (C terminal on insert)
  Cloning method: Restriction Enzyme; 5′ cloning site KpnI (not destroyed); 3′ cloning site NotI (not destroyed)
  Sequencing primers: 5′ CMV-F; 3′ BGH-rev
Resource information
  A portion of this plasmid was derived from a plasmid made by: Genscript
Terms and licenses: Academic/Nonprofit Terms; Industry Terms: Not Available to Industry
Depositor comments: Please visit https://doi.org/10.1101/2023.06.03.542675 for bioRxiv preprint.
How to cite: mAMCase_CatD_6xHis_pcDNA3.1 was a gift from James S Fraser (Addgene plasmid # 200229 ; http://n2t.net/addgene:200229 ; RRID:Addgene_200229)
